>Addgene plasmid #111623 | pSBbi-pur H-2Kb | depositor full sequence | sequence record 209752 | pSBbi-pur H-2Kb sequence 6771 bps
AATTTTAACAAAATATTAACGCTTACAATTTCCTGATGCGGTATTTTCTCCTTACGCATCTGTGCGGTAT
TTCACACCGCATCAGGTGGCACTTTTCGGGGAAATGTGCGCGGAACCCCTATTTGTTTATTTTTCTAAAT
ACATTCAAATATGTATCCGCTCATGAGACAATAACCCTGATAAATGCTTCAATAATATTGAAAAAGGAAG
AGTATGAGTATTCAACATTTCCGTGTCGCCCTTATTCCCTTTTTTGCGGCATTTTGCCTTCCTGTTTTTG
CTCACCCAGAAACGCTGGTGAAAGTAAAAGATGCTGAAGATCAGTTGGGTGCACGAGTGGGTTACATCGA
ACTGGATCTCAACAGCGGTAAGATCCTTGAGAGTTTTCGCCCCGAAGAACGTTTTCCAATGATGAGCACT
TTTAAAGTTCTGCTATGTGGCGCGGTATTATCCCGTATTGACGCCGGGCAAGAGCAACTCGGTCGCCGCA
TACACTATTCTCAGAATGACTTGGTTGAGTACTCACCAGTCACAGAAAAGCATCTTACGGATGGCATGAC
AGTAAGAGAATTATGCAGTGCTGCCATAACCATGAGTGATAACACTGCGGCCAACTTACTTCTGACAACG
ATCGGAGGACCGAAGGAGCTAACCGCTTTTTTGCACAACATGGGGGATCATGTAACTCGCCTTGATCGTT
GGGAACCGGAGCTGAATGAAGCCATACCAAACGACGAGCGTGACACCACGATGCCTGTAGCAATGGCAAC
AACGTTGCGCAAACTATTAACTGGCGAACTACTTACTCTAGCTTCCCGGCAACAATTAATAGACTGGATG
GAGGCGGATAAAGTTGCAGGACCACTTCTGCGCTCGGCCCTTCCGGCTGGCTGGTTTATTGCTGATAAAT
CTGGAGCCGGTGAGCGTGGGTCTCGCGGTATCATTGCAGCACTGGGGCCAGATGGTAAGCCCTCCCGTAT
CGTAGTTATCTACACGACGGGGAGTCAGGCAACTATGGATGAACGAAATAGACAGATCGCTGAGATAGGT
GCCTCACTGATTAAGCATTGGTAACTGTCAGACCAAGTTTACTCATATATACTTTAGATTGATTTAAAAC
TTCATTTTTAATTTAAAAGGATCTAGGTGAAGATCCTTTTTGATAATCTCATGACCAAAATCCCTTAACG
TGAGTTTTCGTTCCACTGAGCGTCAGACCCCGTAGAAAAGATCAAAGGATCTTCTTGAGATCCTTTTTTT
CTGCGCGTAATCTGCTGCTTGCAAACAAAAAAACCACCGCTACCAGCGGTGGTTTGTTTGCCGGATCAAG
AGCTACCAACTCTTTTTCCGAAGGTAACTGGCTTCAGCAGAGCGCAGATACCAAATACTGTTCTTCTAGT
GTAGCCGTAGTTAGGCCACCACTTCAAGAACTCTGTAGCACCGCCTACATACCTCGCTCTGCTAATCCTG
TTACCAGTGGCTGCTGCCAGTGGCGATAAGTCGTGTCTTACCGGGTTGGACTCAAGACGATAGTTACCGG
ATAAGGCGCAGCGGTCGGGCTGAACGGGGGGTTCGTGCACACAGCCCAGCTTGGAGCGAACGACCTACAC
CGAACTGAGATACCTACAGCGTGAGCTATGAGAAAGCGCCACGCTTCCCGAAGGGAGAAAGGCGGACAGG
TATCCGGTAAGCGGCAGGGTCGGAACAGGAGAGCGCACGAGGGAGCTTCCAGGGGGAAACGCCTGGTATC
TTTATAGTCCTGTCGGGTTTCGCCACCTCTGACTTGAGCGTCGATTTTTGTGATGCTCGTCAGGGGGGCG
GAGCCTATGGAAAAACGCCAGCAACGCGGCCTTTTTACGGTTCCTGGCCTTTTGCTGGCCTTTTGCTCAC
ATGTTCTTTCCTGCGTTATCCCCTGATTCTGTGGATAACCGTATTACCGCCTTTGAGTGAGCTGATACCG
CTCGCCGCAGCCGAACGACCGAGCGCAGCGAGTCAGTGAGCGAGGAAGCGGATCCCTATACAGTTGAAGT
CGGAAGTTTACATACACCTTAGCCAAATACATTTAAACTCACTTTTTCACAATTCCTGACATTTAATCCT
AGTAAAAATTCCCTGTCTTAGGTCAGTTAGGATCACCACTTTATTTTAAGAATGTGAAATATCAGAATAA
TAGTAGAGAGAATGATTCATTTCAGCTTTTATTTCTTTCATCACATTCCCAGTGGGTCAGAAGTTTACAT
ACACTCGACTCCTCTGCAGAATGCGGCGATGTTTCGGTAAGGGGTCCCGAGTAGCTAGTTCATGGCAGCC
AGCATATGGCATATGTTGCCAAACTCTAAACCAAATACTCATTCTGATGTTTTAAATGATTTGCCCTCCC
ATATGTCCTTCCGAGTGAGAGACACAAAAAATTCCAACACACTATTGCAATGAAAATAAATTTCCTTTAT
TAGCCAGAAGTCAGATGCTCAAGGGGCTTCATGATGTCCCCATAATTTTTGGCAGAGGGAAAAAGATCTC
AGTGGTATTTGTGAGCCAGGGCATTGGCCACACCAGCCACCACCTTCTGATAGGCAGCCTGCACCTGAGG
AGTGAATTCACGACAGGCCTTCGAATCAGGCACCGGGCTTGCGGGTCATGCACCAGGTGCGCGGTCCTTC
GGGCACCTCGACGTCGGCGGTGACGGTGAAGCCGAGCCGCTCGTAGAAGGGGAGGTTGCGGGGCGCGGAG
GTCTCCAGGAAGGCGGGCACCCCGGCGCGCTCGGCCGCCTCCACTCCGGGGAGCACGACGGCGCTGCCCA
GACCCTTGCCCTGGTGGTCGGGCGAGACGCCGACGGTGGCCAGGAACCACGCGGGCTCCTTGGGCCGGTG
CGGCGCCAGGAGGCCTTCCATCTGTTGCTGCGCGGCCAGCCGGGAACCGCTCAACTCGGCCATGCGCGGG
CCGATCTCGGCGAACACCGCCCCCGCTTCGACGCTCTCCGGCGTGGTCCAGACCGCCACCGCGGCGCCGT
CGTCCGCGACCCACACCTTGCCGATGTCGAGCCCGACGCGCGTGAGGAAGAGTTCTTGCAGCTCGGTGAC
CCGCTCGATGTGGCGGTCCGGATCGACGGTGTGGCGCGTGGCGGGGTAGTCGGCGAACGCGGCGGCGAGG
GTGCGTACGGCCCTGGGGACGTCGTCGCGGGTGGCGAGGCGCACCGTGGGCTTGTACTCGGTCATGGTGG
CCTCAGGTGCAGAGGTTTCTACAGGGAAAGAGAGAAAGGCTACAGTTAGTTTGCTGTGATGATGCTAAGT
GCCGAGGTCAGATGTCTATGGATTGTACACGGAATCCCAACGCAGGAACCAAAAAACACTCACCCAAAAA
AATGGCGCTAAGGCCGAGAGAAAGGCGAAGTTCCGTCTACGGCTATATACCTTGAAACAGGGGCGGCAGA
AGTGACGCAACGCGGTTGCGCGGACGGCTTCCTGTGTTTTCATTGGTCGAAGCGTTCTGCGCGTGCGCAG
AGATTCCCCAGGGAAGGCGGGCCCTCTTCCGAATGTCCAATCCGGACATTCTTCCGGTTGGACCTCCGCG
GTCAGCGCTGTGCCCGGCGAGAGATCACGTGGGGCGCGGAGGCGGTGCTGCTGGGGCACGGCCGTCCAGC
CTCGGCGGCCATATTTTTGAGGGGCTGTTCATCTCGTTCACACGCTCTGTCCGCCATGTTTGTGAGTGGA
AGCGCCATTACCCCTTCAAGCGACTGAAGGCTGCAGGGCCTCTGGTGGCCCGCATGGGGAGACCAGACCC
GCCAGGCCCGCCTTTCCGCACTCAGTCCGGGCTTACTTTATTTTGTGAGACAGGGTCTCGCCTAGAGGCT
CCGGTGCCCGTCAGTGGGCAGAGCGCACATCGCCCACAGTCCCCGAGAAGTTGGGGGGAGGGGTCGGCAA
TTGAACCGGTGCCTAGAGAAGGTGGCGCGGGGTAAACTGGGAAAGTGATGTCGTGTACTGGCTCCGCCTT
TTTCCCGAGGGTGGGGGAGAACCGTATATAAGTGCAGTAGTCGCCGTGAACGTTCTTTTTCGCAACGGGT
TTGCCGCCAGAACACAGGTAAGTGCCGTGTGTGGTTCCCGCGGGCCTGGCCTCTTTACGGGTTATGGCCC
TTGCGTGCCTTGAATTACTTCCACGCCCCTGGCTGCAGTACGTGATTCTTGATCCCGAGCTTCGGGTTGG
AAGTGGGTGGGAGAGTTCGAGGCCTTGCGCTTAAGGAGCCCCTTCGCCTCGTGCTTGAGTTGAGGCTTGG
CCTGGGCGCTGGGGCCGCCGCGTGCGAATCTGGTGGCACCTTCGCGCCTGTCTCGCTGCTTTCGATAAGT
CTCTAGCCATTTAAAATTTTTGATGACCTGCTGCGACGCTTTTTTTCTGGCAAGATAGTCTTGTAAATGC
GGGCCAAGATCTGCACACTGGTATTTCGGTTTTTGGGGCCGCGGGCGGCGACGGGGCCCGTGCGTCCCAG
CGCACATGTTCGGCGAGGCGGGGCCTGCGAGCGCGGCCACCGAGAATCGGACGGGGGTAGTCTCAAGCTG
GCCGGCCTGCTCTGGTGCCTGGCCTCGCGCCGCCGTGTATCGCCCCGCCCTGGGCGGCAAGGCTGGCCCG
GTCGGCACCAGTTGCGTGAGCGGAAAGATGGCCGCTTCCCGGCCCTGCTGCAGGGAGCTCAAAATGGAGG
ACGCGGCGCTCGGGAGAGCGGGCGGGTGAGTCACCCACACAAAGGAAAAGGGCCTTTCCGTCCTCAGCCG
TCGCTTCATGTGACTCCACGGAGTACCGGGCGCCGTCCAGGCACCTCGATTAGTTCTCGAGCTTTTGGAG
TACGTCGTCTTTAGGTTGGGGGGAGGGGTTTTATGCGATGGAGTTTCCCCATACTGAGTGGGTGGAGACT
GAAGTTAGGCCAGCTTGGCACTTGATGTAATTCTCCTTGGAATTTGCCCTTTTTGAGTTTGGATCTTGGT
TCATTCTCAAGCCTCAGACAGTGGTTCAAAGTTTTTTTCTTCCATTTAAGGTGTCGTGAAAACTACCCCA
AGCTGGCCTCTGAGGCCATGGTACCGTGCACGCTGCTCCTGCTGTTGGCGGCCGCCCTGGCTCCGACTCA
GACCCGCGCGGGCCCACACTCGCTGAGGTATTTCGTCACCGCCGTGTCCCGGCCCGGCCTCGGGGAGCCC
CGGTACATGGAAGTCGGCTACGTGGACGACACGGAGTTCGTGCGCTTCGACAGCGACGCGGAGAATCCGA
GATATGAGCCGCGGGCGCGGTGGATGGAGCAGGAGGGGCCCGAGTATTGGGAGCGGGAGACACAGAAAGC
CAAGGGCAATGAGCAGAGTTTCCGAGTGGACCTGAGGACCCTGCTCGGCTACTACAACCAGAGCAAGGGC
GGCTCTCACACTATTCAGGTGATCTCTGGCTGTGAAGTGGGGTCCGACGGGCGACTCCTCCGCGGGTACC
AGCAGTACGCCTACGACGGCTGCGATTACATCGCCCTGAACGAAGACCTGAAAACGTGGACGGCGGCGGA
CATGGCGGCGCTGATCACCAAACACAAGTGGGAGCAGGCTGGTGAAGCAGAGAGACTCAGGGCCTACCTG
GAGGGCACGTGCGTGGAGTGGCTCCGCAGATACCTGAAGAACGGGAACGCGACGCTGCTGCGCACAGATT
CCCCAAAGGCCCATGTGACCCATCACAGCAGACCTGAAGATAAAGTCACCCTGAGGTGCTGGGCCCTGGG
CTTCTACCCTGCTGACATCACCCTGACCTGGCAGTTGAATGGGGAGGAGCTGATCCAGGACATGGAGCTT
GTGGAGACCAGGCCTGCAGGGGATGGAACCTTCCAGAAGTGGGCATCTGTGGTGGTGCCTCTTGGGAAGG
AGCAGTATTACACATGCCATGTGTACCATCAGGGGCTGCCTGAGCCCCTCACCCTGAGATGGGAGCCTCC
TCCATCCACTGTCTCCAACATGGCGACCGTTGCTGTTCTGGTTGTCCTTGGAGCTGCAATAGTCACTGGA
GCTGTGGTGGCTTTTGTGATGAAGATGAGAAGGAGAAACACAGGTGGAAAAGGAGGGGACTATGCTCTGG
CTCCAGGCTCCCAGACCTCTGATCTGTCTCTCCCAGATTGTAAAGTGATGGTTCATGACCCTCATTCTCT
AGCGTGAGGCCTGTCAGGCCAAGCTTGGGGATCAATTCTCTAGAGCTCGCTGATCAGCCTCGACTGTGCC
TTCTAGTTGCCAGCCATCTGTTGTTTGCCCCTCCCCCGTGCCTTCCTTGACCCTGGAAGGTGCCACTCCC
ACTGTCCTTTCCTAATAAAATGAGGAAATTGCATCGCATTGTCTGAGTAGGTGTCATTCTATTCTGGGGG
GTGGGGTGGGGCAGGACAGCAAGGGGGAGGATTGGGAAGACAATAGCAGGCATGCTGGGGATGCGGTGGG
CTCTATGGCTTCTGAGGCGGAAAGAACCAGCTGGGCCTACTAGATAGCGGACCCCTTACCGAAACATCGC
CGCATTCTGCAGAGGAGTCGAACTTAGTGTATGTAAACTTCTGACCCACTGGAATTGTGATACAGTGAAT
TATAAGTGAAATAATCTGTCTGTAAACAATTGTTGGAAAAATGACTTGTGTCATGCACAAAGTAGATGTC
CTAACTGACTTGCCAAAACTATTGTTTGTTAACAAGAAATTTGTGGAGTAGTTGAAAAACGAGTTTTAAT
GACTCCAACTTAAGTGTATGTAAACTTCCGACTTCAACTGTATAGGGATCC
Features (pLannotate 1.2.2; 12 found; start..end, strand, type, name):
      1..31      +  rep_origin     M13 ori (fragment): M13 bacteriophage origin of replication; arrow indicates direction of (+) strand synthesis
     32..82      -  misc_feature   bom (fragment): basis of mobility region from pBR322
    109..213     +  promoter       AmpR promoter: bla
    214..1074    +  CDS            AmpR: β-lactamase; bla; confers resistance to ampicillin, carbenicillin, and related antibiotics
   1245..1833    +  rep_origin     ori: high-copy-number ColE1/pMB1/pBR322/pUC origin of replication
   2396..2451    -  polyA_signal   β-globin poly(A) signal: rabbit β-globin polyadenylation signal (Gil and Proudfoot, 1987)
   2522..2602    -  CDS            HBB (fragment): HBB_PONPY - Experimental evidence at transcript level: Swiss-Prot protein existence level 2. Involved in oxygen transport from the lung to the various peripheral tissues. From Pongo pygmaeus (Bornean orangutan).
   2616..3215    -  CDS            PuroR: puromycin N-acetyltransferase; pac from Streptomyces alboniger; confers resistance to puromycin
   3848..5029    +  promoter       EF-1α promoter: strong constitutive promoter for human elongation factor EF-1α
   5058..6164    +  CDS            H2-K1: HA1B_MOUSE - Also known as H2-K. Experimental evidence at protein level: Swiss-Prot protein existence level 1. Involved in the presentation of foreign antigens to the immune system. From Mus musculus (Mouse).
   6224..6448    +  polyA_signal   bGH poly(A) signal: bovine growth hormone polyadenylation signal
   6452..6473    +  promoter       SV40 promoter (fragment): SV40 enhancer and early promoter
