>Addgene plasmid #111623 | pSBbi-pur H-2Kb | addgene full sequence | sequence record 213220 | Addgene NGS Result
AATTTTAACAAAATATTAACGCTTACAATTTCCTGATGCGGTATTTTCTCCTTACGCATCTGTGCGGTAT
TTCACACCGCATCAGGTGGCACTTTTCGGGGAAATGTGCGCGGAACCCCTATTTGTTTATTTTTCTAAAT
ACATTCAAATATGTATCCGCTCATGAGACAATAACCCTGATAAATGCTTCAATAATATTGAAAAAGGAAG
AGTATGAGTATTCAACATTTCCGTGTCGCCCTTATTCCCTTTTTTGCGGCATTTTGCCTTCCTGTTTTTG
CTCACCCAGAAACGCTGGTGAAAGTAAAAGATGCTGAAGATCAGTTGGGTGCACGAGTGGGTTACATCGA
ACTGGATCTCAACAGCGGTAAGATCCTTGAGAGTTTTCGCCCCGAAGAACGTTTTCCAATGATGAGCACT
TTTAAAGTTCTGCTATGTGGCGCGGTATTATCCCGTATTGACGCCGGGCAAGAGCAACTCGGTCGCCGCA
TACACTATTCTCAGAATGACTTGGTTGAGTACTCACCAGTCACAGAAAAGCATCTTACGGATGGCATGAC
AGTAAGAGAATTATGCAGTGCTGCCATAACCATGAGTGATAACACTGCGGCCAACTTACTTCTGACAACG
ATCGGAGGACCGAAGGAGCTAACCGCTTTTTTGCACAACATGGGGGATCATGTAACTCGCCTTGATCGTT
GGGAACCGGAGCTGAATGAAGCCATACCAAACGACGAGCGTGACACCACGATGCCTGTAGCAATGGCAAC
AACGTTGCGCAAACTATTAACTGGCGAACTACTTACTCTAGCTTCCCGGCAACAATTAATAGACTGGATG
GAGGCGGATAAAGTTGCAGGACCACTTCTGCGCTCGGCCCTTCCGGCTGGCTGGTTTATTGCTGATAAAT
CTGGAGCCGGTGAGCGTGGGTCTCGCGGTATCATTGCAGCACTGGGGCCAGATGGTAAGCCCTCCCGTAT
CGTAGTTATCTACACGACGGGGAGTCAGGCAACTATGGATGAACGAAATAGACAGATCGCTGAGATAGGT
GCCTCACTGATTAAGCATTGGTAACTGTCAGACCAAGTTTACTCATATATACTTTAGATTGATTTAAAAC
TTCATTTTTAATTTAAAAGGATCTAGGTGAAGATCCTTTTTGATAATCTCATGACCAAAATCCCTTAACG
TGAGTTTTCGTTCCACTGAGCGTCAGACCCCGTAGAAAAGATCAAAGGATCTTCTTGAGATCCTTTTTTT
CTGCGCGTAATCTGCTGCTTGCAAACAAAAAAACCACCGCTACCAGCGGTGGTTTGTTTGCCGGATCAAG
AGCTACCAACTCTTTTTCCGAAGGTAACTGGCTTCAGCAGAGCGCAGATACCAAATACTGTTCTTCTAGT
GTAGCCGTAGTTAGGCCACCACTTCAAGAACTCTGTAGCACCGCCTACATACCTCGCTCTGCTAATCCTG
TTACCAGTGGCTGCTGCCAGTGGCGATAAGTCGTGTCTTACCGGGTTGGACTCAAGACGATAGTTACCGG
ATAAGGCGCAGCGGTCGGGCTGAACGGGGGGTTCGTGCACACAGCCCAGCTTGGAGCGAACGACCTACAC
CGAACTGAGATACCTACAGCGTGAGCTATGAGAAAGCGCCACGCTTCCCGAAGGGAGAAAGGCGGACAGG
TATCCGGTAAGCGGCAGGGTCGGAACAGGAGAGCGCACGAGGGAGCTTCCAGGGGGAAACGCCTGGTATC
TTTATAGTCCTGTCGGGTTTCGCCACCTCTGACTTGAGCGTCGATTTTTGTGATGCTCGTCAGGGGGGCG
GAGCCTATGGAAAAACGCCAGCAACGCGGCCTTTTTACGGTTCCTGGCCTTTTGCTGGCCTTTTGCTCAC
ATGTTCTTTCCTGCGTTATCCCCTGATTCTGTGGATAACCGTATTACCGCCTTTGAGTGAGCTGATACCG
CTCGCCGCAGCCGAACGACCGAGCGCAGCGAGTCAGTGAGCGAGGAAGCGGATCCCTATACAGTTGAAGT
CGGAAGTTTACATACACCTTAGCCAAATACATTTAAACTCACTTTTTCACAATTCCTGACATTTAATCCT
AGTAAAAATTCCCTGTCTTAGGTCAGTTAGGATCACCACTTTATTTTAAGAATGTGAAATATCAGAATAA
TAGTAGAGAGAATGATTCATTTCAGCTTTTATTTCTTTCATCACATTCCCAGTGGGTCAGAAGTTTACAT
ACACTCGACTCCTCTGCAGAATGCGGCGATGTTTCGGTAAGGGGTCCCGAGTAGCTAGTTCATGGCAGCC
AGCATATGGCATATGTTGCCAAACTCTAAACCAAATACTCATTCTGATGTTTTAAATGATTTGCCCTCCC
ATATGTCCTTCCGAGTGAGAGACACAAAAAATTCCAACACACTATTGCAATGAAAATAAATTTCCTTTAT
TAGCCAGAAGTCAGATGCTCAAGGGGCTTCATGATGTCCCCATAATTTTTGGCAGAGGGAAAAAGATCTC
AGTGGTATTTGTGAGCCAGGGCATTGGCCACACCAGCCACCACCTTCTGATAGGCAGCCTGCACCTGAGG
AGTGAATTCACGACAGGCCTTCGAATCAGGCACCGGGCTTGCGGGTCATGCACCAGGTGCGCGGTCCTTC
GGGCACCTCGACGTCGGCGGTGACGGTGAAGCCGAGCCGCTCGTAGAAGGGGAGGTTGCGGGGCGCGGAG
GTCTCCAGGAAGGCGGGCACCCCGGCGCGCTCGGCCGCCTCCACTCCGGGGAGCACGACGGCGCTGCCCA
GACCCTTGCCCTGGTGGTCGGGCGAGACGCCGACGGTGGCCAGGAACCACGCGGGCTCCTTGGGCCGGTG
CGGCGCCAGGAGGCCTTCCATCTGTTGCTGCGCGGCCAGCCGGGAACCGCTCAACTCGGCCATGCGCGGG
CCGATCTCGGCGAACACCGCCCCCGCTTCGACGCTCTCCGGCGTGGTCCAGACCGCCACCGCGGCGCCGT
CGTCCGCGACCCACACCTTGCCGATGTCGAGCCCGACGCGCGTGAGGAAGAGTTCTTGCAGCTCGGTGAC
CCGCTCGATGTGGCGGTCCGGATCGACGGTGTGGCGCGTGGCGGGGTAGTCGGCGAACGCGGCGGCGAGG
GTGCGTACGGCCCTGGGGACGTCGTCGCGGGTGGCGAGGCGCACCGTGGGCTTGTACTCGGTCATGGTGG
CCTCAGGTGCAGAGGTTTCTACAGGGAAAGAGAGAAAGGCTACAGTTAGTTTGCTGTGATGATGCTAAGT
GCCGAGGTCAGATGTCTATGGATTGTACACGGAATCCCAACGCAGGAACCAAAAAACACTCACCCAAAAA
AATGGCGCTAAGGCCGAGAGAAAGGCGAAGTTCCGTCTACGGCTATATACCTTGAAACAGGGGCGGCAGA
AGTGACGCAACGCGGTTGCGCGGACGGCTTCCTGTGTTTTCATTGGTCGAAGCGTTCTGCGCGTGCGCAG
AGATTCCCCAGGGAAGGCGGGCCCTCTTCCGAATGTCCAATCCGGACATTCTTCCGGTTGGACCTCCGCG
GTCAGCGCTGTGCCCGGCGAGAGATCACGTGGGGCGCGGAGGCGGTGCTGCTGGGGCACGGCCGTCCAGC
CTCGGCGGCCATATTTTTGAGGGGCTGTTCATCTCGTTCACACGCTCTGTCCGCCATGTTTGTGAGTGGA
AGCGCCATTACCCCTTCAAGCGACTGAAGGCTGCAGGGCCTCTGGTGGCCCGCATGGGGAGACCAGACCC
GCCAGGCCCGCCTTTCCGCACTCAGTCCGGGCTTACTTTATTTTGTGAGACAGGGTCTCGCCTAGAGGCT
CCGGTGCCCGTCAGTGGGCAGAGCGCACATCGCCCACAGTCCCCGAGAAGTTGGGGGGAGGGGTCGGCAA
TTGAACCGGTGCCTAGAGAAGGTGGCGCGGGGTAAACTGGGAAAGTGATGTCGTGTACTGGCTCCGCCTT
TTTCCCGAGGGTGGGGGAGAACCGTATATAAGTGCAGTAGTCGCCGTGAACGTTCTTTTTCGCAACGGGT
TTGCCGCCAGAACACAGGTAAGTGCCGTGTGTGGTTCCCGCGGGCCTGGCCTCTTTACGGGTTATGGCCC
TTGCGTGCCTTGAATTACTTCCACGCCCCTGGCTGCAGTACGTGATTCTTGATCCCGAGCTTCGGGTTGG
AAGTGGGTGGGAGAGTTCGAGGCCTTGCGCTTAAGGAGCCCCTTCGCCTCGTGCTTGAGTTGAGGCCTGG
CTTGGGCGCTGGGGCCGCCGCGTGCGAATCTGGTGGCACCTTCGCGCCTGTCTCGCTGCTTTCGATAAGT
CTCTAGCCATTTAAAATTTTTGATGACCTGCTGCGACGCTTTTTTTCTGGCAAGATAGTCTTGTAAATGC
GGGCCAAGATCTGCACACTGGTATTTCGGTTTTTGGGGCCGCGGGCGGCGACGGGGCCCGTGCGTCCCAG
CGCACATGTTCGGCGAGGCGGGGCCTGCGAGCGCGGCCACCGAGAATCGGACGGGGGTAGTCTCAAGCTG
GCCGGCCTGCTCTGGTGCCTGGCCTCGCGCCGCCGTGTATCGCCCCGCCCTGGGCGGCAAGGCTGGCCCG
GTCGGCACCAGTTGCGTGAGCGGAAAGATGGCCGCTTCCCGGCCCTGCTGCAGGGAGCTCAAAATGGAGG
ACGCGGCGCTCGGGAGAGCGGGCGGGTGAGTCACCCACACAAAGGAAAAGGGCCTTTCCGTCCTCAGCCG
TCGCTTCATGTGACTCCACGGAGTACCGGGCGCCGTCCAGGCACCTCGATTAGTTCTCGAGCTTTTGGAG
TACGTCGTCTTTAGGTTGGGGGGAGGGGTTTTATGCGATGGAGTTTCCCCATACTGAGTGGGTGGAGACT
GAAGTTAGGCCAGCTTGGCACTTGATGTAATTCTCCTTGGAATTTGCCCTTTTTGAGTTTGGATCTTGGT
TCATTCTCAAGCCTCAGACAGTGGTTCAAAGTTTTTTTCTTCCATTTAAGGTGTCGTGAAAACTACCCCA
AGCTGGCCTCTGAGGCCATGGTACCGTGCACGCTGCTCCTGCTGTTGGCGGCCGCCCTGGCTCCGACTCA
GACCCGCGCGGGCCCACACTCGCTGAGGTATTTCGTCACCGCCGTGTCCCGGCCCGGCCTCGGGGAGCCC
CGGTACATGGAAGTCGGCTACGTGGACGACACGGAGTTCGTGCGCTTCGACAGCGACGCGGAGAATCCGA
GATATGAGCCGCGGGCGCGGTGGATGGAGCAGGAGGGGCCCGAGTATTGGGAGCGGGAGACACAGAAAGC
CAAGGGCAATGAGCAGAGTTTCCGAGTGGACCTGAGGACCCTGCTCGGCTACTACAACCAGAGCAAGGGC
GGCTCTCACACTATTCAGGTGATCTCTGGCTGTGAAGTGGGGTCCGACGGGCGACTCCTCCGCGGGTACC
AGCAGTACGCCTACGACGGCTGCGATTACATCGCCCTGAACGAAGACCTGAAAACGTGGACGGCGGCGGA
CATGGCGGCGCTGATCACCAAACACAAGTGGGAGCAGGCTGGTGAAGCAGAGAGACTCAGGGCCTACCTG
GAGGGCACGTGCGTGGAGTGGCTCCGCAGATACCTGAAGAACGGGAACGCGACGCTGCTGCGCACAGATT
CCCCAAAGGCCCATGTGACCCATCACAGCAGACCTGAAGATAAAGTCACCCTGAGGTGCTGGGCCCTGGG
CTTCTACCCTGCTGACATCACCCTGACCTGGCAGTTGAATGGGGAGGAGCTGATCCAGGACATGGAGCTT
GTGGAGACCAGGCCTGCAGGGGATGGAACCTTCCAGAAGTGGGCATCTGTGGTGGTGCCTCTTGGGAAGG
AGCAGTATTACACATGCCATGTGTACCATCAGGGGCTGCCTGAGCCCCTCACCCTGAGATGGGAGCCTCC
TCCATCCACTGTCTCCAACATGGCGACCGTTGCTGTTCTGGTTGTCCTTGGAGCTGCAATAGTCACTGGA
GCTGTGGTGGCTTTTGTGATGAAGATGAGAAGGAGAAACACAGGTGGAAAAGGAGGGGACTATGCTCTGG
CTCCAGGCTCCCAGACCTCTGATCTGTCTCTCCCAGATTGTAAAGTGATGGTTCATGACCCTCATTCTCT
AGCGTGAGGCCTGTCAGGCCAAGCTTGGGGATCAATTCTCTAGAGCTCGCTGATCAGCCTCGACTGTGCC
TTCTAGTTGCCAGCCATCTGTTGTTTGCCCCTCCCCCGTGCCTTCCTTGACCCTGGAAGGTGCCACTCCC
ACTGTCCTTTCCTAATAAAATGAGGAAATTGCATCGCATTGTCTGAGTAGGTGTCATTCTATTCTGGGGG
GTGGGGTGGGGCAGGACAGCAAGGGGGAGGATTGGGAAGACAATAGCAGGCATGCTGGGGATGCGGTGGG
CTCTATGGCTTCTGAGGCGGAAAGAACCAGCTGGGCCTACTAGATAGCGGACCCCTTACCGAAACATCGC
CGCATTCTGCAGAGGAGTCGAACTTAGTGTATGTAAACTTCTGACCCACTGGAATTGTGATACAGTGAAT
TATAAGTGAAATAATCTGTCTGTAAACAATTGTTGGAAAAATGACTTGTGTCATGCACAAAGTAGATGTC
CTAACTGACTTGCCAAAACTATTGTTTGTTAACAAGAAATTTGTGGAGTAGTTGAAAAACGAGTTTTAAT
GACTCCAACTTAAGTGTATGTAAACTTCCGACTTCAACTGTATAGGGATCC
Features (pLannotate 1.2.2; 12 found; start..end, strand, type, name):
      1..31      +  rep_origin     M13 ori (fragment): M13 bacteriophage origin of replication; arrow indicates direction of (+) strand synthesis
     32..82      -  misc_feature   bom (fragment): basis of mobility region from pBR322
    109..213     +  promoter       AmpR promoter: bla
    214..1074    +  CDS            AmpR: β-lactamase; bla; confers resistance to ampicillin, carbenicillin, and related antibiotics
   1245..1833    +  rep_origin     ori: high-copy-number ColE1/pMB1/pBR322/pUC origin of replication
   2396..2451    -  polyA_signal   β-globin poly(A) signal: rabbit β-globin polyadenylation signal (Gil and Proudfoot, 1987)
   2522..2602    -  CDS            HBB (fragment): HBB_PONPY - Experimental evidence at transcript level: Swiss-Prot protein existence level 2. Involved in oxygen transport from the lung to the various peripheral tissues. From Pongo pygmaeus (Bornean orangutan).
   2616..3215    -  CDS            PuroR: puromycin N-acetyltransferase; pac from Streptomyces alboniger; confers resistance to puromycin
   3848..5029    +  promoter       EF-1α promoter: strong constitutive promoter for human elongation factor EF-1α
   5058..6164    +  CDS            H2-K1: HA1B_MOUSE - Also known as H2-K. Experimental evidence at protein level: Swiss-Prot protein existence level 1. Involved in the presentation of foreign antigens to the immune system. From Mus musculus (Mouse).
   6224..6448    +  polyA_signal   bGH poly(A) signal: bovine growth hormone polyadenylation signal
   6452..6473    +  promoter       SV40 promoter (fragment): SV40 enhancer and early promoter
