[The description below was written by a language model from this plasmid's Addgene catalogue record and pLannotate feature annotations shown in this document.]
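Description:
pSBbi-pur H-2Kb is a 6,771 bp mammalian expression plasmid built on the pSBbi-pur Sleeping Beauty transposon backbone. It carries the mouse MHC class I allele H-2Kb (H2-K1) as an insert of about 1.1 kb. In bacteria it is maintained as a high-copy plasmid through a ColE1/pUC-type origin and selected with ampicillin via the bla gene and its own promoter. Short fragments of an M13 origin and the pBR322 bom region are also annotated as backbone remnants.

The payload is arranged as two divergent expression units. On the forward strand, the strong constitutive human EF-1α promoter drives the H-2Kb coding sequence, which was cloned between two retained SfiI sites and is terminated by the bovine growth hormone polyadenylation signal. On the opposite strand, a puromycin N-acetyltransferase gene is followed by a rabbit β-globin polyadenylation signal; a short annotated "HBB" fragment between them most likely belongs to that β-globin 3′ region rather than being a separate gene. The feature table does not annotate the promoter driving PuroR, although an unannotated gap lies between PuroR and the EF-1α promoter. It also does not annotate the Sleeping Beauty inverted repeats, which the catalogue description as a transposon vector implies flank the cassette.

Sleeping Beauty vectors of this kind are generally delivered together with a source of the transposase, which excises the repeat-flanked cassette and integrates it into the host genome. Puromycin selection then yields cell lines stably expressing the insert. Here that would give constitutive H-2Kb expression, which would suit antigen presentation studies, though the record states no specific application.
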