Addgene plasmid #111623: pSBbi-pur H-2Kb
Purpose: Sleeping Beauty transposon vector encoding H-2Kb mouse MHC Class I allele
Depositing lab: Jon Yewdell. Depositing organization: National Institute of Allergy and Infectious Diseases (NIAID).
Backbone
  Vector backbone: pSBbi-pur
  Backbone manufacturer: Addgene # 60523
  Backbone size w/o insert (bp): 5661
  Total vector size (bp): 6771
  Vector type: Mammalian Expression
  Selectable markers: Puromycin
Growth in bacteria
  Bacterial resistance: Ampicillin, 100 μg/mL
  Growth temperature: 37°C
  Growth strain: DH5alpha
  Copy number: High Copy
Gene/Insert
  Gene/Insert name: H2Kb (alt name: Kb)
  Species: M. musculus (mouse)
  Insert size (bp): 1110
  Promoter: EF1alpha
  Cloning method: Restriction Enzyme; 5′ cloning site SfiI (not destroyed); 3′ cloning site SfiI (not destroyed)
  Sequencing primers: 5′ TCAAGCCTCAGACAGTGGTTC; 3′ TAGAAGGCACAGTCGAGG
Terms and licenses: Academic/Nonprofit Terms; Industry Terms: Not Available to Industry
How to cite: pSBbi-pur H-2Kb was a gift from Jon Yewdell (Addgene plasmid # 111623 ; http://n2t.net/addgene:111623 ; RRID:Addgene_111623)
